>Addgene plasmid #233505 | [#GS5-RV] MitoTRACER-Donor | addgene full sequence | sequence record 463028 | Addgene NGS Result
CCCGAAAAGTGCCACCTGCATAATGAAAGACCCCACCTGTAGGTTTGGCAAGCTAGCTTAAGTAACGCCA
TTTTGCAAGGCATGGAAAAATACATAACTGAGAATAGAAAAGTTCAGATCAAGGTCAGGAACAGATGGAA
CAGCTGAATATGGGCCAAACAGGATATCTGTGGTAAGCAGTTCCTGCCCCGGCTCAGGGCCAAGAACAGA
TGGAACAGCTGAATATGGGCCAAACAGGATATCTGTGGTAAGCAGTTCCTGCCCCGGCTCAGGGCCAAGA
ACAGATGGTCCCCAGATGCGGTCCAGCCCTCAGCAGTTTCTAGAGAACCATCAGATGTTTCCAGGGTGCC
CCAAGGACCTGAAATGACCCTGTGCCTTATTTGAACTAACCAATCAGTTCGCTTCTCGCTTCTGTTCGCG
CGCTTCTGCTCCCCGAGCTCAATAAAAGAGCCCACAACCCCTCACTCGGCGCGCCAGTCCTCCGATTGAC
TGAGTCGCCCGGGTACCCGTGTATCCAATAAACCCTCTTGCAGTTGCATCCGACTTGTGGTCTCGCTGTT
CCTTGGGAGGGTCTCCTCTGAGTGATTGACTACCCGTCAGCGGGGGTCTTTCATTTGGGGGCTCGTCCGG
GATCGGGAGACCCCTGCCCAGGGACCACCGACCCACCACCGGGAGGTAAGCTGGCCAGCAACTTATCTGT
GTCTGTCCGATTGTCTAGTGTCTATGACTGATTTTATGCGCCTGCGTCGGTACTAGTTAGCTAACTAGCT
CTGTATCTGGCGGACCCGTGGTGGAACTGACGAGTTCGGAACACCCGGCCGCAACCCTGGGAGACGTCCC
AGGGACTTCGGGGGCCGTTTTTGTGGCCCGACCTGAGTCCAAAAATCCCGATCGTTTTGGACTCTTTGGT
GCACCCCCCTAATAGGAGGGATATGTGGTTCTGGTAGGAGACGAGAACCTAAAACAGTTCCCGCCTCCGT
CTGAATTTTTGCTTTCGGTTTGGGACCGAAGCCGCGCCGCGCGTCTTGTCTGCTGCAGCATCGTTCTGTG
TTGTCTCTGTCTGACTGTGTTTCTGTATTTGTCTGAAAATTAGGGCCAGACTGTTACCACTCCCTTAAGT
TTGACCTTAGGTCACTGGAAAGATGTCGAGCGGATCGCTCACAACCAGTCGGTAGATGTCAAGAAGAGAC
GTTGGGTTACCTTCTGCTCTGCAGAATGGCCAACCTTTAACGTCGGATGGCCGCGAGACGGCACCTTTAA
CCGAGACCTCATCACCCAGGTTAAGATCAAGGTCTTTTCACCTGGCCCGCATGGACACCCAGACCAGGTC
CCCTACATCGTGACCTGGGAAGCCTTGGCTTTTGACCCCCCTCCCTGGGTCAAGCCCTTTGTACACCCTA
AGCCTCCGCCTCCTCTTCCTCCATCCGCCCCGTCTCTCCCCCTTGAACCTCCTCGTTCGACCCCGCCTCG
ATCCTCCCTTTATCCAGCCCTCACTCCTTCTCTAGGCGCCCCCATATGGCCATATGAGATCTTATATGGG
GCACCCCCGCCCCTTGTAAACTTCCCTGACCCTGACATGACAAGAGTTACTAACAGCCCCTCTCTCCAAG
CTCACTTACAGGCTCTCTACTTAGTCCAGCACGAAGTCTGGAGACCTCTGGCGGCAGCCTACCAAGAACA
ACTGGACCGACCGGTGGTACCTCACCCTTACCGAGTCGGCGACACAGTGTGGGTCCGCCGACACCAGACT
AAGAACCTAGAACCTCGCTGGAAAGGACCTTACACAGTCCTGCTGACCACCCCCACCGCCCTCAAAGTAG
ACGGCATCGCAGCTTGGATACACGCCGCCCACGTGAAGGCTGCCGACCCCGGGGGTGGACCATCCTCTAG
ACTGCCGGATCTAGCTAGTTAATTAAGGATCCCAGTGTGGTGGTACGGGAATTCGCCACCATGGTGCCCA
AGAAGAAGAGGAAAGTCTCCAACCTGCTGACTGTGCACCAAAACCTGCCTGCCCTCCCTGTGGATGCCAC
CTCTGATGAAGTCAGGAAGAACCTGATGGACATGTTCAGGGACAGGCAGGCCTTCTCTGAACACACCTGG
AAGATGCTCCTGTCTGTGTGCAGATCCTGGGCTGCCTGGTGCAAGCTGAACAACAGGAAATGGTTCCCTG
CTGAACCTGAGGATGTGAGGGACTACCTCCTGTACCTGCAAGCCAGAGGCCTGGCTGTGAAGACCATCCA
ACAGCACCTGGGCCAGCTCAACATGCTGCACAGGAGATCTGGCCTGCCTCGCCCTTCTGACTCCAATGCT
GTGTCCCTGGTGATGAGGAGAATCAGAAAGGAGAATGTGGATGCTGGGGAGAGAGCCAAGCAGGCCCTGG
CCTTTGAACGCACTGACTTTGACCAAGTCAGATCCCTGATGGAGAACTCTGACAGATGCCAGGACATCAG
GAACCTGGCCTTCCTGGGCATTGCCTACAACACCCTGCTGCGCATTGCCGAAATTGCCAGAATCAGAGTG
AAGGACATCTCCCGCACCGATGGTGGGAGAATGCTGATCCACATTGGCAGGACCAAGACCCTGGTGTCCA
CAGCTGGTGTGGAGAAGGCCCTGTCCCTGGGGGTTACCAAGCTGGTGGAGAGATGGATCTCTGTGTCTGG
TGTGGCTGATGACCCCAACAACTACCTGTTCTGCCGGGTCAGAAAGAATGGTGTGGCTGCCCCTTCTGCC
ACCTCCCAACTGTCCACCCGGGCCCTGGAAGGGATCTTTGAGGCCACCCACCGCCTGATCTATGGTGCCA
AGGATGACTCTGGGCAGAGATACCTGGCCTGGTCTGGCCACTCTGCCAGAGTGGGTGCTGCCAGGGACAT
GGCCAGGGCTGGTGTGTCCATCCCTGAAATCATGCAGGCTGGTGGCTGGACCAATGTGAACATTGTGATG
AACTACATCAGAAACCTGGACTCTGAGACTGGGGCCATGGTGAGGCTGCTAGAGGATGGGGACAGAGAGA
ACCTGTACTTCCAGTCTCTCGAGGGCAGCGCCGGATACCCTTATGATGTGCCTGATTATGCTGGAGGGAG
CGGCCGTGATCATATGGTTCTTCATGAATATGTTAATGCTGCTGGTATTACTCCGCGGCATCGAGGCGAC
GGAGAGCCTAGTGGAGTTCCTGTAGCTGTGGTGCTGCTGCCAGTGTTTGCCCTTACCCTGGTAGCAGTTT
GGGCCTTCGTGAGATACCGAAAGCAGCTCTGAGCGGCCGCTACGTAAATTCCGCCCCCCCCCCCCCTCTC
CCTCCCCCCCCCCTAACGTTACTGGCCGAAGCCGCTTGGAATAAGGCCGGTGTGCGTTTGTCTATATGTT
ATTTTCCACCATATTGCCGTCTTTTGGCAATGTGAGGGCCCGGAAACCTGGCCCTGTCTTCTTGACGAGC
ATTCCTAGGGGTCTTTCCCCTCTCGCCAAAGGAATGCAAGGTCTGTTGAATGTCGTGAAGGAAGCAGTTC
CTCTGGAAGCTTCTTGAAGACAAACAACGTCTGTAGCGACCCTTTGCAGGCAGCGGAACCCCCCACCTGG
CGACAGGTGCCTCTGCGGCCAAAAGCCACGTGTATAAGATACACCTGCAAAGGCGGCACAACCCCAGTGC
CACGTTGTGAGTTGGATAGTTGTGGAAAGAGTCAAATGGCTCTCCTCAAGCGTATTCAACAAGGGGCTGA
AGGATGCCCAGAAGGTACCCCATTGTATGGGATCTGATCTGGGGCCTCGGTGCACATGCTTTACATGTGT
TTAGTCGAGGTTAAAAAAACGTCTAGGCCCCCCGAACCACGGGGACGTGGTTTTCCTTTGAAAAACACGA
TGATAATATGGCCACAACCATGGTTCCTTTGTCTCAAGAAGAATCCACCCTCATTGAAAGAGCAACGGCT
ACAATCAACAGCATCCCCATCTCTGAAGACTACAGCGTCGCCAGCGCAGCTCTCTCTAGCGACGGCCGCA
TCTTCACTGGTGTCAATGTATATCATTTTACTGGGGGACCTTGTGCAGAACTCGTGGTGCTGGGCACTGC
TGCTGCTGCGGCAGCTGGCAACCTGACTTGTATCGTCGCGATCGGAAATGAGAACAGGGGCATCTTGAGC
CCCTGCGGACGGTGCCGACAGGTGCTTCTCGATCTGCATCCTGGGATCAAAGCCATAGTGAAGGACAGTG
ATGGACAGCCGACGGCAGTTGGGATTCGTGAATTGCTGCCCTCTGGTTATGTGTGGGAGGGCTAAGTCGA
CGATAAAATAAAAGATTTTATTTAGTCTCCAGAAAAAGGGGGGAATGAAAGACCCCACCTGTAGGTTTGG
CAAGCTAGCTTAAGTAACGCCATTTTGCAAGGCATGGAAAAATACATAACTGAGAATAGAGAAGTTCAGA
TCAAGGTCAGGAACAGATGGAACAGCTGAATATGGGCCAAACAGGATATCTGTGGTAAGCAGTTCCTGCC
CCGGCTCAGGGCCAAGAACAGATGGAACAGCTGAATATGGGCCAAACAGGATATCTGTGGTAAGCAGTTC
CTGCCCCGGCTCAGGGCCAAGAACAGATGGTCCCCAGATGCGGTCCAGCCCTCAGCAGTTTCTAGAGAAC
CATCAGATGTTTCCAGGGTGCCCCAAGGACCTGAAATGACCCTGTGCCTTATTTGAACTAACCAATCAGT
TCGCTTCTCGCTTCTGTTCGCGCGCTTCTGCTCCCCGAGCTCAATAAAAGAGCCCACAACCCCTCACTCG
GGGCGCCAGTCCTCCGATTGACTGAGTCGCCCGGGTACCCGTGTATCCAATAAACCCTCTTGCAGTTGCA
TCCGACTTGTGGTCTCGCTGTTCCTTGGGAGGGTCTCCTCTGAGTGATTGACTACCCGTCAGCGGGGGTC
TTTCACATGCAGCATGTATCAAAATTAATTTGGTTTTTTTTCTTAAGTATTTACATTAAATGGCCATAGT
TGCATTAATGAATCGGCCAACGCGCGGGGAGAGGCGGTTTGCGTATTGGGCGCTCTTCCGCTTCCTCGCT
CACTGACTCGCTGCGCTCGGTCGTTCGGCTGCGGCGAGCGGTATCAGCTCACTCAAAGGCGGTAATACGG
TTATCCACAGAATCAGGGGATAACGCAGGAAAGAACATGTGAGCAAAAGGCCAGCAAAAGGCCAGGAACC
GTAAAAAGGCCGCGTTGCTGGCGTTTTTCCATAGGCTCCGCCCCCCTGACGAGCATCACAAAAATCGACG
CTCAAGTCAGAGGTGGCGAAACCCGACAGGACTATAAAGATACCAGGCGTTTCCCCCTGGAAGCTCCCTC
GTGCGCTCTCCTGTTCCGACCCTGCCGCTTACCGGATACCTGTCCGCCTTTCTCCCTTCGGGAAGCGTGG
CGCTTTCTCATAGCTCACGCTGTAGGTATCTCAGTTCGGTGTAGGTCGTTCGCTCCAAGCTGGGCTGTGT
GCACGAACCCCCCGTTCAGCCCGACCGCTGCGCCTTATCCGGTAACTATCGTCTTGAGTCCAACCCGGTA
AGACACGACTTATCGCCACTGGCAGCAGCCACTGGTAACAGGATTAGCAGAGCGAGGTATGTAGGCGGTG
CTACAGAGTTCTTGAAGTGGTGGCCTAACTACGGCTACACTAGAAGAACAGTATTTGGTATCTGCGCTCT
GCTGAAGCCAGTTACCTTCGGAAAAAGAGTTGGTAGCTCTTGATCCGGCAAACAAACCACCGCTGGTAGC
GGTGGTTTTTTTGTTTGCAAGCAGCAGATTACGCGCAGAAAAAAAGGATCTCAAGAAGATCCTTTGATCT
TTTCTACGGGGTCTGACGCTCAGTGGAACGAAAACTCACGTTAAGGGATTTTGGTCATGAGATTATCAAA
AAGGATCTTCACCTAGATCCTTTTGCGGCCGGCCGCAAATCAATCTAAAGTATATATGAGTAAACTTGGT
CTGACAGTTACCAATGCTTAATCAGTGAGGCACCTATCTCAGCGATCTGTCTATTTCGTTCATCCATAGT
TGCCTGACTCCCCGTCGTGTAGATAACTACGATACGGGAGGGCTTACCATCTGGCCCCAGTGCTGCAATG
ATACCGCGAGACCCACGCTCACCGGCTCCAGATTTATCAGCAATAAACCAGCCAGCCGGAAGGGCCGAGC
GCAGAAGTGGTCCTGCAACTTTATCCGCCTCCATCCAGTCTATTAATTGTTGCCGGGAAGCTAGAGTAAG
TAGTTCGCCAGTTAATAGTTTGCGCAACGTTGTTGCCATTGCTACAGGCATCGTGGTGTCACGCTCGTCG
TTTGGTATGGCTTCATTCAGCTCCGGTTCCCAACGATCAAGGCGAGTTACATGATCCCCCATGTTGTGCA
AAAAAGCGGTTAGCTCCTTCGGTCCTCCGATCGTTGTCAGAAGTAAGTTGGCCGCAGTGTTATCACTCAT
GGTTATGGCAGCACTGCATAATTCTCTTACTGTCATGCCATCCGTAAGATGCTTTTCTGTGACTGGTGAG
TACTCAACCAAGTCATTCTGAGAATAGTGTATGCGGCGACCGAGTTGCTCTTGCCCGGCGTCAATACGGG
ATAATACCGCGCCACATAGCAGAACTTTAAAAGTGCTCATCATTGGAAAACGTTCTTCGGGGCGAAAACT
CTCAAGGATCTTACCGCTGTTGAGATCCAGTTCGATGTAACCCACTCGTGCACCCAACTGATCTTCAGCA
TCTTTTACTTTCACCAGCGTTTCTGGGTGAGCAAAAACAGGAAGGCAAAATGCCGCAAAAAAGGGAATAA
GGGCGACACGGAAATGTTGAATACTCATACTCTTCCTTTTTCAATATTATTGAAGCATTTATCAGGGTTA
TTGTCTCATGAGCGGATACATATTTGAATGTATTTAGAAAAATAAACAAATAGGGGTTCCGCGCACATTT
C
Features (pLannotate 1.2.2; 15 found; start..end, strand, type, name):
     22..615     +  LTR            LTR: long terminal repeat from Moloney murine leukemia virus
    678..877     +  misc_feature   MMLV Ψ: packaging signal of Moloney murine leukemia virus (MMLV)
    929..1017    +  misc_feature   MESV Ψ (fragment): packaging signal of murine embryonic stem cell virus
   1094..1510    +  CDS            gag (truncated): truncated Moloney murine leukemia virus (MMLV) gag gene lacking the start codon
   1520..1894    +  misc_feature   pol region: Moloney murine leukemia virus (MMLV) pol region containing the splice acceptor site
   1978..3003    +  CDS            cre: RECR_BPP1 - Experimental evidence at protein level: Swiss-Prot protein existence level 1. Catalyzes site-specific recombination between two 34-base- pair LOXP sites. Its role is to maintain the phage genome as a monomeric unit-copy plasmid in the lysogenic state. From Escherichia phage P1 (Bacteriophage P1).
   3139..3249    +  CDS            Synj2bp (fragment): SYJ2B_RAT - Also known as Omp25. Experimental evidence at protein level: Swiss-Prot protein existence level 1. Regulates endocytosis of activin type 2 receptor kinases through the Ral/RALBP1-dependent pathway and may be involved in suppression of activin-induced signal transduction. From Rattus norvegicus (Rat).
   3394..3856    +  misc_feature   IRES: internal ribosome entry site (IRES) of the encephalomyocarditis virus (EMCV)
   3876..4265    +  CDS            BSD: blasticidin S deaminase; Aspergillus terreus BSD; confers resistance to blasticidin
   4314..4435    +  LTR            3' LTR (ΔU3) (fragment): self-inactivating 3' long terminal repeat (LTR) from Moloney murine leukemia virus
   4436..4905    +  LTR            LTR: long terminal repeat from Moloney murine leukemia virus
   4971..5023    -  CDS            lacI (fragment): lac repressor; lacI; The lac repressor binds to the lac operator to inhibit transcription in E. coli. This inhibition can be relieved by adding lactose or isopropyl-β-D-thiogalactopyranoside (IPTG).
   5206..5794    -  rep_origin     ori: high-copy-number ColE1/pMB1/pBR322/pUC origin of replication
   5958..6818    -  CDS            AmpR: β-lactamase; bla; confers resistance to ampicillin, carbenicillin, and related antibiotics
   6819..6923    -  promoter       AmpR promoter: bla
