[The description below was written by a language model from this plasmid's Addgene catalogue record and pLannotate feature annotations shown in this document.]
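Description:
[#GS5-RV] MitoTRACER-Donor is a 6,931 bp Moloney murine leukemia virus-based retroviral vector built on the pMXs backbone, designed to deliver the donor-cell half of the MitoTRACER genetic reporter into mammalian cells. In bacteria it is maintained through a high-copy ColE1/pUC-type origin and selected with ampicillin via the β-lactamase gene and its native promoter. The viral portion comprises a 5′ MMLV LTR, the MMLV packaging signal with an adjoining MESV Ψ fragment, a truncated gag lacking its start codon, and a pol region carrying the splice acceptor. Together these allow the transcript to be packaged into retroviral particles when the viral proteins are supplied in trans. A 3′ LTR closes the provirus. No separate internal promoter is annotated, so expression appears to be driven from the 5′ LTR.

The synthetic insert, introduced by Gibson cloning, contains a Cre recombinase coding sequence followed by a fragment of rat Synj2bp (also known as Omp25), a protein whose C-terminal region is commonly used as a mitochondrial outer membrane anchor. The catalogue also lists GFP11 and HA tags, which are not individually annotated in the feature table and presumably lie in the unannotated stretches around these two elements. The arrangement suggests a mitochondrion-tethered Cre fusion, though the record does not describe the exact mechanism or how Cre is released or detected in recipient cells. Downstream, an EMCV IRES drives translation of blasticidin S deaminase from the same transcript, which allows blasticidin selection of transduced cells. The construct is intended for expression in donor cells in studies of intercellular mitochondrial transfer, such as transfer from nerves to cancer cells.
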