Addgene plasmid #233505: [#GS5-RV] MitoTRACER-Donor
Purpose: Retroviral construct of the MitoTRACER genetic reporter to be expressed in the donor cells
Depositing lab: Simon Grelet. Depositing organization: University of South Alabama, Mitchell Cancer Institute. Publication: Nerve-to-cancer transfer of mitochondria during cancer metastasis. Hoover G, Gilbert S, Curley O, Obellianne C, Lin MT, Hixson W, Pierce TW, Andrews JF, Alexeyev MF, Ding Y, Bu P, Behbod F, Medina D, Chang JT, Ayala G, Grelet S. Nature. 2025 Jun 25. doi: 10.1038/s41586-025-09176-8. PubMed 40562940.
Backbone
  Vector backbone: pMXs rtv-016
  Backbone manufacturer: Cell BioLabs
  Total vector size (bp): 6931
  Modifications to backbone: Addition of the MitoTRACER
  Vector type: Mammalian Expression, Retroviral, Synthetic Biology
  Selectable markers: Blasticidin
Growth in bacteria
  Bacterial resistance: Ampicillin, 100 μg/mL
  Growth temperature: 30°C
  Growth strain: NEB Stable
  Copy number: High Copy
Gene/Insert
  Gene/Insert name: MitoTRACER-Donor
  Species: Synthetic
  Tag / fusion protein: GFP11 and HA Tag
  Cloning method: Gibson Cloning
  Sequencing primers: 5′ cgctggaaaggaccttacacagt
Terms and licenses: Academic/Nonprofit Terms; Industry Terms: Not Available to Industry
How to cite: [#GS5-RV] MitoTRACER-Donor was a gift from Simon Grelet (Addgene plasmid # 233505 ; http://n2t.net/addgene:233505 ; RRID:Addgene_233505)
